>Addgene plasmid #104744 | pUG-315 | depositor full sequence | sequence record 198572 | Full Sequence
TGGCGAATGGG
[124 nt withheld, positions 12-135]
C
[91 nt withheld, positions 137-227]
A
[49 nt withheld, positions 229-277]
CCTTTGACGTTGGAGTCCACGTTCTTT
[37 nt withheld, positions 305-341]
ACCCTATCTCGGTCTATTCTTTTGATTTATAAGGGATTTTGCCGATTTCGGCCTATTGGTTAAAAAATGA
GCTGATTTAACAAAAATTTAACGCGAATTTTAACAAAATATTAACGTTTACAATTTCAGGTGGCACTTTT
CGGGGAAATGTGCGCGGAACCCCTATTTGTTTATTTTTCTAAATACATTCAAATATGTATCCGCTCATGA
ATTAATTCTTAGAAAAACTCATCGAGCATCAAATGAAACTGCAATTTATTCATATCAGGATTATCAATAC
CATATTTTTGAAAAAGCCGTTTCTGTAATGAAGGAGAAAACTCACCGAGGCAGTTCCATAGGATGGCAAG
ATCCTGGTATCGGTCTGCGATTCCGACTCGTCCAACATCAATACAACCTATTAATTTCCCCTCGTCAAAA
ATAAGGTTATCAAGTGAGAAATCACCATGAGTGACGACTGAATCCGGTGAGAATGGCAAAAGTTTATGCA
TTTCTTTCCAGACTTGTTCAACAGGCCAGCCATTACGCTCGTCATCAAAATCACTCGCATCAACCAAACC
GTTATTCATTCGTGATTGCGCCTGAGCGAGTCGAAATACGCGATCGCTGTTAAAAGGACAATTACAAACA
GGAATCGAATGCAACCGGCGCAGGAACACTGCCAGCGCATCAACAATATTTTCACCTGAATCAGGATATT
CTTCTAATACCTGGAATGCTGTTTTCCCGGGGATCGCAGTGGTGAGTAACCATGCATCATCAGGAGTACG
GATAAAATGCTTGATGGTCGGAAGAGGCATAAATTCCGTCAGCCAGTTTAGTCTGACCATCTCATCTGTA
ACATCATTGGCAACGCTACCTTTGCCATGTTTCAGAAACAACTCTGGCGCATCGGGCTTCCCATACAATC
GATAGATTGTCGCACCTGATTGCCCGACATTATCGCGAGCCCATTTATACCCATATAAATCAGCATCCAT
GTTGGAATTTAATCGCGGCCTAGAGCAAGACGTTTCCCGTTGAATATGGCTCATAACACCCCTTGTATTA
CTGTTTATGTAAGCAGACAGTTTTATTGTTCATGACCAAAATCCCTTAACGTGAGTTTTCGTTCCACTGA
GCGTCAGACCCCGTAGAAAAGATCAAAGGATCTTCTTGAGATCCTTTTTTTCTGCGCGTAATCTGCTGCT
TGCAAACAAAAAAACCACCGCTACCAGCGGTGGTTTGTTTGCCGGATCAAGAGCTACCAACTCTTTTTCC
GAAGGTAACTGGCTTCAGCAGAGCGCAGATACCAAATACTGTCCTTCTAGTGTAGCCGTAGTTAGGCCAC
CACTTCAAGAACTCTGTAGCACCGCCTACATACCTCGCTCTGCTAATCCTGTTACCAGTGGCTGCTGCCA
GTGGCGATAAGTCGTGTCTTACCGGGTTGGACTCAAGACGATAGTTACCGGATAAGGCGCAGCGGTCGGG
CTGAACGGGGGGTTCGTGCACACAGCCCAGCTTGGAGCGAACGACCTACACCGAACTGAGATACCTACAG
CGTGAGCTATGAGAAAGCGCCACGCTTCCCGAAGGGAGAAAGGCGGACAGGTATCCGGTAAGCGGCAGGG
TCGGAACAGGAGAGCGCACGAGGGAGCTTCCAGGGGGAAACGCCTGGTATCTTTATAGTCCTGTCGGGTT
TCGCCACCTCTGACTTGAGCGTCGATTTTTGTGATGCTCGTCAGGGGGGCGGAGCCTATGGAAAAACGCC
AGCAACGCGGCCTTTTTACGGTTCCTGGCCTTTTGCTGGCCTTTTGCTCACATGTTCTTTCCTGCGTTAT
CCCCTGATTCTGTGGATAACCGTATTACCGCCTTTGAGTGAGCTGATACCGCTCGCCGCAGCCGAACGAC
CGAGCGCAGCGAGTCAGTGAGCGAGGAAGCGGAAGAGCGCCTGATGCGGTATTTTCTCCTTACGCATCTG
TGCGGTATTTCACACCGCATATATGGTGCACTCTCAGTACAATCTGCTCTGATGCCGCATAGTTAAGCCA
GTATACACTCCGCTATCGCTACGTGACTGGGTCATGGCTGCGCCCCGACACCCGCCAACACCCGCTGACG
CGCCCTGACGGGCTTGTCTGCTCCCGGCATCCGCTTACAGACAAGCTGTGACCGACTCCGGGAGCTGCAT
GTGTCAGAGGTTTTCACCGTCATCACCGAAACGCGCGAGGCAGCTGCGGTAAAGCTCATCAGCGTGGTCG
TGAAGCGATTCACAGATGTCTGCCTGTTCATCCGCGTCCAGCTCGTTGAGTTTCTCCAGAAGCGTTAATG
TCTGGCTTCTGATAAAGCGGGCCATGTTAAGGGCGGTTTTTTCCTGTTTGGTCACTGATGCCTCCGTGTA
AGGGGGATTTCTGTTCATGGGGGTAATGATACCGATGAAACGAGAGAGGATGCTCACGATACGGGTTACT
GATGATGAACATGCCCGGTTACTGGAACGTTGTGAGGGTAAACAACTGGCGGTATGGATGCGGCGGGACC
AGAGAAAAATCACTCAGGGTCAATGCCAGCGCTTCGTTAATACAGATGTAGGTGTTCCACAGGGTAGCCA
GCAGCATCCTGCGATGCAGATCCGGAACATAATGGTGCAGGGCGCTGACTTCCGCGTTTCCAGACTTTAC
GAAACACGGAAACCCAAGACCATTCATGTTGTTGCTCAGGTCGCAGACGTTTTGCAGCAGCAGTCGCTTC
ACGTTCGCTCGCGTATCGGTGATTCATTCTGCTAACCAGTAAGGCAACCCCGCCAGCCTAGCCGGGTCCT
CAACGACAGGAGCACGATCATGCGCACCCGTGGGGCCGCCATGCCGGCGATAATGGCCTGCTTCTCGCCG
AAACGTTTGGTGGCGGGACCAGTGACGAAGGCTTGAGCGAGGGCGTGCAAGATTCCGAATACCGCAAGCG
ACAGGCCGATCATCGTCGCGCTCCAGCGAAAGCGGTCCTCGCCGAAAATGACCCAGAGCGCTGCCGGCAC
CTGTCCTACGAGTTGCATGATAAAGAACACAGTCATAAGTGCGGCGACGATAGTCATGCCCCGCGCCCAC
CGGAAGGAGCTGACTGGGTTGAAGGCTCTCAAGGGCATCGGTCGAGATCCCGGTGCCTAATGAGTGAGCT
AACTTACATTAATTGCGTTGCGCTCACTGCCCGCTTTCCAGTCGGGAAACCTGTCGTGCCAGCTGCATTA
ATGAATCGGCCAACGCGCGGGGAGAGGCGGTTTGCGTATTGGGCGCCAGGGTGGTTTTTCTTTTCACCAG
TGACACGGGCAACAGCTGATTGCCCTTCACCGCCTGGCCCTGAGAGAGTTGCAGCAAGCGGTCCACGCTG
GTTTGCCCCAGCAGGCGAAAATCCTGTTTGATGGTGGTTAACGGCGGGATATAACATGAGCTGTCCTCGG
TATCGTCGTATCCCACTACCGAGATATCCGCACCAACGCGCAGCCCGGACTCGGTAATGGCGCGCATTGC
GCCCAGCGCCATCTGATCGTTGGCAACCAGCATCGCAGTGGGAACGATGCCCTCATTCAGCATTTGCATG
GTTTGTTGAAAACCGGACATGGCACTCCAGTCGCCTTCCCGTTCCGCTATCGGCTGAATTTGATTGCGAG
TGAGATATTTATGCCAGCCAGCCAGACGCAGACGCGCCGAGACAGAACTTAATGGGCCCGCTAACAGCGC
GATTTGCTGGTGACCCAATGCGACCAGATGCTCCACGCCCAGTCGCGTACCGTCCTCATGGGAGAAAATA
ATACTGTTGATGGGTGTCTGGTCAGAGACATCAAGAAATAACGCCGGAACATTAGTGCAGGCAGCTTCCA
CAGCAATGGCATCCTGGTCATCCAGCGGATAGTTAATGATCAGCCCACTGACGCGTTGCGCGAGAAGATT
GTGCACCGCCGCTTTACAGGCTTCGACGCCGCTTCGTTCTACCATCGACACCACCACGCTGGCACCCAGT
TGATCGGCGCGAGATTTAATCGCCGCGACAATTTGCGACGGCGCGTGCAGGGCCAGACTGGAGGTGGCAA
CGCCAATCAGCAACGACTGTTTGCCCGCCAGTTGTTGTGCCACGCGGTTGGGAATGTAATTCAGCTCCGC
CATCGCCGCTTCCACTTTTTCCCGCGTTTTCGCAGAAACGTGGCTGGCCTGGTTCACCACGCGGGAAACG
GTCTGATAAGAGACACCGGCATACTCTGCGACATCGTATAACGTTACTGGTTTCACATTCACCACCCTGA
ATTGACTCTCTTCCGGGCGCTATCATGCCATACCGCGAAAGGTTTTGCGCCATTCGATGGTGTCCGGGAT
CTCGACGCTCTCCCTTATGCGACTCCTGCATTAGGAAGCAGCCCAGTAGTAGGTTGAGGCCGTTGAGCAC
CGCCGCCGCAAGGAATGGTGCATGCAAGGAGATGGCGCCCAACAGTCCCCCGGCCACGGGGCCTGCCACC
ATACCCACGCCGAAACAAGCGCTCATGAGCCCGAAGTGGCGAGCCCGATCTTCCCCATCGGTGATGTCGG
CGATATAGGCGCCAGCAACCGCACCTGTGGCGCCGGTGATGCCGGCCACGATGCGTCCGGCGTAGAGGAT
CGAGATCTCGATCCCGCGAAATTAATACGACTCACTATAGGGGAATTGTGAGCGGATAACAATTCCCCTC
TAGAAATAATTTTGCCTTAACTTTAAGAAGGAGATATACCATGGGCAGCCACCACCACCACCACCACAGC
GGAATGCAGATCTTTGTTAAGACTCTCACCGGAAAGACAATCACCCTGGAGGTGGAAAGCTCCGACACCA
TCGACAACGTTAAGGCCAAGATCCAGGATAAGGAGGGCATTCCTCCGGATCAGCAGAGGCTTATTTTCGC
CGGCAAGCAGCTAGAGGATGGCCGTACGTTGGCTGATTACAATATCCAGAAGGAATCCACCCTCCACTTG
GTCCTCAGGCTCCGTGGTGGTTAAGCTTGCAATTAACTTTAAGAAGGAGATATACAATGCTTCACAAGCG
AGCTAGTGAAGCTAACGATAAGAACGATAATACCATCATCGGTTCCGATTTAGCATCATCTAAGAAACGC
CGTATCGATTTCACTGAATCTTCGTCTGATAAGTCATCTTCGATTTTAGCTTCTGGTAGTAGCAGGGGTT
TTCACGGCGATAGCGTCGTTCAGCAAATCGACATGGCTTTTGGTAATTCGAACCGTCAGGAGATTGATGA
AGATCTGCACAGTCGCCAGCTCGCCGTCTATGGTCGTGAGACTATGAGGCGTCTCTTTGCTTCCAATGTT
CTCATCTCGGGGATGCACGGTCTTGGTGCCGAGATTGCCAAGAATCTTATACTTGCTGGTGTGAAGTCTG
TGACCTTGCATGATGAAAGAGTTGTAGAGCTATGGGACTTATCAAGCAACTTTGTTTTCTCGGAGGATGA
TGTTGGCAAGAATAGAGCAGATGCTTCTGTTCAGAAGTTACAGGATCTTAACAATGCTGTGGTTGTCTCT
AGCTTGACCAAAAGCTTAAACAAAGAGGATCTTTCTGGCTTCCAGGTTGTTGTATTCTCTGACATAAGCA
TGGAAAGAGCAATCGAATTTGATGACTATTGTCACAGCCATCAGCCTCCTATCGCTTTTGTCAAGGCTGA
TGTCAGGGGTCTTTTCGGCTCTGTCTTTTGTGATTTTGGGCCTGAATTTGCGGTTCTTGATGTTGATGGA
GAGGAACCCCATACAGGCATCATTGCGTCTATCTCTAATGAGAACCAGGCATTTATTTCCTGTGTCGACG
ATGAGAGGCTTGAGTTTGAAGATGGTGACCTAGTTGTTTTCTCAGAAGTTGAGGGTATGACAGAATTGAA
TGATGGGAAACCAAGGAAGATAAAAAGTACACGGCCATATTCATTCACCCTTGATGAGGACACTACTAAC
TATGGAACATATGTGAAGGGTGGTATTGTCACTCAAGTGAAACAGCCAAAGTTACTGAATTTCAAGCCAT
TGAGGGAAGCGCTTAAGGATCCAGGGGATTTTCTATTTAGTGATTTCTCTAAGTTTGATCGGCCTCCACT
CCTTCACTTAGCATTCCAGGCACTTGATCATTTTAAAGCTGAAGCTGGCAGATTTCCTGTTGCTGGCTCA
GAAGAGGACGCTCAGAAGCTTATATCGATTGCCACAGCCATCAATACCGGGCAGGGTGATTTAAAGGTGG
AGAATGTTGATCAGAAGCTTCTAAGACACTTTTCCTTTGGAGCCAAGGCTGTCCTGAATCCTATGGCTGC
AATGTTTGGCGGTATTGTTGGACAGGAGGTTGTTAAAGCTTGCTCTGGAAAATTTCATCCTCTCTTCCAG
TTTTTCTACTTTGATTCAGTGGAGTCACTCCCCTCTGAACCTGTGGACTCGAGTGACTTTGCACCAAGAA
ACAGCCGGTATGATGCCCAAATATCTGTATTTGGGGCCAAGTTCCAGAAGAAACTTGAAGATGCTAAAGT
TTTCACAGTAGGGTCTGGTGCTCTTGGCTGTGAGTTCTTGAAAAATTTGGCTCTGATGGGGGTTTCTTGT
GGAAGCCAAGGGAAGCTGACAGTGACAGATGATGATATCATTGAGAAGAGTAACCTCAGTCGTCAATTTC
TGTTCCGTGACTGGAACATTGGACAGGCTAAATCCACAGTTGCTGCTTCGGCTGCTGCTGTTATAAATCC
TCGCTTCAACATTGAGGCCCTGCAAAACCGTGTTGGCGCGGAGACTGAGAATGTATTTGACGATGCCTTC
TGGGAGAACTTAACTGTTGTCGTCAATGCACTGGATAATGTTAATGCGAGGCTCTATGTTGATTCGAGGT
GCTTGTATTTCCAGAAGCCTCTCCTTGAGTCTGGAACTCTTGGTACAAAGTGCAACACACAGTCGGTTAT
CCCACATCTAACTGAAAATTACGGTGCCTCAAGGGACCCACCAGAGAAACAGGCCCCCATGTGTACAGTG
CATTCCTTCCCGCATAACATTGATCACTGTTTAACTTGGGCTCGCTCTGAGTTTGAGGGTCTGCTGGAGA
AAACTCCCGCTGAAGTGAATGCATATCTTTCTAGCCCAGTTGAGTACACTAACTCAATGATGAGTGCTGG
TGATGCTCAGGCGAGGGACACATTGGAGAGGATTGTTGAGTGCCTTGAAAAGGAGAAGTGTGAAACCTTC
CAAGACTGCTTAACCTGGGCACGACTGAGGTTTGAGGATTACTTTGTGAACCGTGTCAAGCAATTGATAT
ACACATTTCCTGAAGATGCTGCGACTAGTACCGGAGCTCCATTCTGGTCTGCTCCAAAAAGATTCCCTCG
TCCACTCCAGTACTCGTCGTCCGACCCAAGTCTCCTTAACTTTATCACAGCGACTGCTATTTTACGAGCA
GAGACATTTGGGATCCCGATACCTGAGTGGACTAAGAACCCAAAGGAAGCAGCAGAAGCTGTTGACAGAG
TGATAGTCCCAGACTTTGAGCCAAGGCAAGATGCAAAGATTGTGACTGATGAGAAAGCTACCACTTTAAC
CACTGCTTCGGTGGACGACGCTGCAGTCATCGACGATCTCATTGCTAAGATCGACCAGTGTAGGCATAAC
TTGTCGCCAGACTTCAGGATGAAACCTATTCAGTTCGAAAAGGATGATGATACAAACTATCACATGGATG
TGATAGCAGGACTAGCCAACATGAGGGCGAGAAATTACAGCATCCCTGAAGTGGACAAGCTGAAAGCAAA
GTTCATAGCAGGGAGAATCATCCCAGCCATTGCGACTTCAACAGCCATGGCTACTGGGCTGGTCTGCCTC
GAGCTGTACAAGGTCCTTGATGGAGGACATAAAGTGGAAGCTTACAGAAACACATTTGCCAACCTGGCAC
TTCCACTATTCTCCATGGCTGAACCACTTCCACCAAAGGTGGTGAAGCACCGTGACATGGCTTGGACAGT
TTGGGACAGATGGGTTCTCAAGGGAAACCCAACTCTTCGTGAGGTGTTGCAGTGGCTGGAGGACAAAGGG
CTTAGCGCATACAGCATCTCTTGTGGAAGCTGTCTACTGTTCAACAGTATGTTCACAAGGCACAAGGAGA
GGATGGACAAGAAGGTTGTGGATCTCGCTCGGGATGTTGCGAAAGTCGAGTTACCGCCTTATCGCAACCA
TCTTGATGTAGTGGTGGCTTGTGAGGATGAAGATGACAATGACGTCGATATTCCTCTCGTCTCTATCTAC
TTCAGGTGAGCTTACTATTAACTTTAAGAAGGAGATATACCATGTACCCATACGATGTTCCTGACTATGC
GGGCTATCCCTATGACGTCCCGGACTATGCAGGATTGTATCCATATGACGTTCCAGATTACGCCACTAGA
GCTGCTTACCCATACGATGTTCCTGACTATGCGGGCTATCCCTATGACGTCCCGGACTATGCAGGATTGT
ATCCATATGACGTTCCAGATTACGCAATGGAAATGTCCCTTACTGACTCTGATTGGGATAGCTCCAGCGA
CAGTGGTAGCAGTGAACACGAAGAAGTCGAGTTTTCTTATGGTGGACGGGCACAGAACATTTTCTCAAAC
CTTGAAGAAACCATTGGCAAAATCGATGAGTTCCTGTCGTTCGAGAGGGGATTTATGTATGGTGACATTG
TGCGGTCCGCCACTGAACCATCAGGACAGAGTGGCAGGGTTATCAACATAGACATGTTTGTCAATCTCGA
AAGTACTCATGGGAAGATCATGAAGGAAGTTGATACCAAGAGGCTTCAAAAGTTGCGTTCTATTTCACTC
TCTGATTATGTGATTAACGGACCTTGGGTTGGAAGGGTTGACAAAATAGTTGAGCGTGTCTCTGTCACCC
TTGATGATGGGACCAACTATGAGGTCCTTGTAGATGGTCAAGATAAACTTGTGGCCATTCCCCCAAATTT
ACTCGAGGATTCTCAATATTCGTATTACCCAGGGCAAAGAGTTCAGGTAAAGCTGGCCCATGCCCCCAGA
TCAACTACATGGTTATGCGGGACCTGGAGAGGAACCCAGGTTATGGGAACTGTTTGCACTGTAGAAGCAG
GACTTGTCTACGTCGATTGGGTTGCCTCCATCGTAATGGAGGGTGATCGGAATTTAACTGCACCTCAAGC
TTTGCAGAATCCTGAGAGTTTAACTTTGTTACCTTGTGTTTCTCATGCGAGTTGGCAGCTTGGTGACTGG
TGTATACTCCCTGGCTCTTCCCACTGTGATATAGCAGAGCGGCAAACTCCAAATGTGGCTGCCTACAATC
TCAATGAATGCCATAAGACATTCCAAAAAGGGTTTAACAGAAATATGCAGAACTCAGGTTTGGATGAGCT
ATTTGTTATCACAAAGACAAAGATGAAGGTTGCTGTTATGTGGCAAGATGGTAGCTGCAGTCTGGGAGTT
GATTCCCAACAGCTGCTTCCTGTTGGTGCTGTTAATGCTCATGATTTTTGGCCCGAACAGTTTGTTGTGG
AAAAGGAAACCTGCAACAGCAAAAAATGGGGAGTTGTGAAGGCTGTCAATGCTAAGGAACAAACTGTGAA
GGTACAATGGACAATACAGGTTGAGAAAGAAGCAACAGGTTGTGTTGATGAGGTGATGGAAGAAATTGTC
AGTGCATATGAACTGCTTGAGCACCCTGATTTTGGATTCTGTTTCAGCGATGTGGTGGTCAAGTTACTTC
CAGAAGGAAAATTTGATCCAAATGCAGACACAATCGTCGCTACAGAGGCGAAACACCTACTTACAGAGAG
TGACTACAGTGGCGCATATTTTTTGTCAAGTATTGGTGTTGTTACAGGTTTTAAAAATGGTTCCGTGAAG
GTGAAATGGGCCAATGGTTCTACTAGCAAGGTTGCACCATGTGAAATTTGGAAAATGGAAAGGTCTGAAT
ATTCCAACTCTAGCACTGTAAGTTCGGAAGGCAGTGTTCAAGATCTAAGTCAGAAGATTAGTCAATCGGA
TGAAGCATCTTCAAACCATCAGGAAACGGGTCTGGTGAAGCTCTACAGTGTTGGTGAAAGTTGCAACGAG
AACATTCCGGAATGTAGTTCATTTTTCCTTCCAAAAGCTGCCATTGGATTTATCACAAACCTTGCATCAA
GCCTTTTTGGTTATCAGGGTTCCACTTCGGTTATAAGTTCACATTCACGTTGCAATGATTCTGAAGATCA
AAGTGACTCTGAGGTCCTTGTTCAAGAAACAGCAGAATCATATGACAACTCTGAAACAAATTCAGGTGAA
GTGGATATGACCACCACGATGGTCAACATACCTATAGAAGGAAAAGGAATTAACAAGACACTGGATTCAA
CTCTTCTAGAGAACAGCAGGAACCAAGTGAGATTCAGACAGTTTGATATGGTTAATGACTGCTCGGACCA
TCATTTCCTTTCTTCGGATAAAGGGTTGGCTCAGTCCCAGGTCACAAAGAGTTGGGTGAAGAAAGTCCAG
CAAGAATGGAGCAATTTGGAGGCAAATCTTCCGAACACGATATATGTGCGTGTGTGTGAAGAAAGGATGG
ACCTTCTGCGTGCAGCCCTGGTTGGTGCCCCTGGAACGCCATATCACGATGGGCTTTTCTTTTTCGACAT
AATGCTTCCACCTCAATATCCTCATGAGCCACCAATGGTACATTATCATTCAGGTGGGATGCGACTGAAT
CCGAACCTGTATGAGTCAGGAAGAGTTTGCTTGAGTCTGCTGAATACATGGAGTGGCTCTGGCACTGAAG
TATGGAACGCAGGGAGCTCCTCCATCCTTCAACTTCTTCTTTCGTTTCAGGCTCTGGTTCTGAATGAGAA
GCCTTACTTCAATGAAGCTGGCTATGATAAGCAGTTGGGCCGAGCCGAGGGAGAGAAAAACTCAGTGAGT
TACAATGAGAATGCATTCCTCATAACCTGCAAATCCATGATCTCAATGCTCCGTAAGCCTCCAAAGCATT
TTGAGATGCTTGTGAAGGACCATTTTACGCACCGGGCCCAGCATGTTCTGGCTGCGTGCAAGGCTTATAT
GGAAGGCGTCCCTGTAGGATCATCAGCTAACCTGCAGGGGAACTCAACCACAAATTCCACCGGTTTCAAG
ATCATGCTCTCCAAACTCTACCCAAAACTTCTTGAAGCATTCTCAGAGATTGGAGTTGATTGCGTCCAAG
AGATTGGACCAGAATCATAAGCTTTTACGCTTTTAAGCCAGCCCCGACACCCGCCAACACCCGCTGACGC
GCCCTGACGGGCTTGTCTGCTCCCGGCATCCGCTTACAGACAAGCTGTGACCGGGATGAGATCCGGCTGC
TAACAAAGCCCGAAAGGAAGCTGAGTTGGCTGCTGCCACCGCTGAGCAATAACTAGCATAACCCCTTGGG
GCCTCTAAACGGGTCTTGAGGGGTTTTTTGCTGAAAGGAGGAACTATATCCGGAT
Features (pLannotate 1.2.2; 25 found; start..end, strand, type, name):
     12..467     +  rep_origin     f1 ori (sequence partly withheld): f1 bacteriophage origin of replication; arrow indicates direction of (+) strand synthesis
    494..551     +  promoter       AmpR promoter (fragment): bla
    560..1375    -  CDS            KanR: aminoglycoside phosphotransferase; aph(3')-Ia; confers resistance to kanamycin in bacteria or G418 (Geneticin®) in eukaryotes
   1497..2085    +  rep_origin     ori: high-copy-number ColE1/pMB1/pBR322/pUC origin of replication
   2271..2413    -  misc_feature   bom: basis of mobility region from pBR322
   2515..2706    -  CDS            rop: Rop protein, which maintains plasmids at low copy number; rop
   2723..3103    +  CDS            YPB1_ECOLX: Protein predicted: Swiss-Prot protein existence level 4. From Escherichia coli.
   3175..3466    -  CDS            TcR (fragment): tetracycline efflux protein; tet; confers resistance to tetracycline
   3481..3502    -  protein_bind   CAP binding site: CAP binding activates transcription in the presence of cAMP. E. coli catabolite activator protein
   3515..4597    -  CDS            lacI: lac repressor; lacI; The lac repressor binds to the lac operator to inhibit transcription in E. coli. This inhibition can be relieved by adding lactose or isopropyl-β-D-thiogalactopyranoside (IPTG).
   4598..4675    -  promoter       lacI promoter: lacI
   4683..4962    -  CDS            TcR (fragment): tetracycline efflux protein; tet; confers resistance to tetracycline
   4984..5002    +  promoter       T7 promoter: promoter for bacteriophage T7 RNA polymerase
   5003..5027    +  protein_bind   lac operator: The lac repressor binds to the lac operator to inhibit transcription in E. coli. This inhibition can be relieved by adding lactose or isopropyl-β-D-thiogalactopyranoside (IPTG). lac repressor encoded by lacI
   5048..5065    +  RBS            RBS (fragment): efficient ribosome binding site from bacteriophage T7 gene 10 (Olins and Rangwala, 1989)
   5080..5098    +  CDS            9xHis (fragment): 9xHis affinity tag
   5105..5332    +  CDS            UBIQ_AVESA: Experimental evidence at protein level: Swiss-Prot protein existence level 1. Ubiquitin exists either covalently attached to another protein, or free (unanchored). When covalently bound, it is conjugated to target proteins via an isopeptide bond either as a monomer (monoubiquitin), a polymer linked via different Lys residues of the ubiquitin (polyubiquitin chains) or a linear polymer linked via the initiator Met of the ubiquitin (linear polyubiquitin chains). Polyubiquitin chains, when attached to a target protein, have different functions depending on the Lys residue of the ubiquitin that is
   5344..5361    +  RBS            RBS (fragment): efficient ribosome binding site from bacteriophage T7 gene 10 (Olins and Rangwala, 1989)
   5368..8607    +  CDS            UBA1: UBE11_ARATH - Also known as MOS5. Experimental evidence at protein level: Swiss-Prot protein existence level 1. Activates ubiquitin by first adenylating its C-terminal glycine residue with ATP, and thereafter linking this residue to the side chain of a cysteine residue in E1, yielding a ubiquitin-E1 thioester and free AMP. From Arabidopsis thaliana (Mouse-ear cress).
   8619..8636    +  RBS            RBS (fragment): efficient ribosome binding site from bacteriophage T7 gene 10 (Olins and Rangwala, 1989)
   8646..8734    +  CDS            3xHA (fragment): three tandem HA epitope tags
   8748..8836    +  CDS            3xHA (fragment): three tandem HA epitope tags
   8838..11558   +  CDS            UBC24: UBC24_ARATH - Also known as PHO2 From Arabidopsis thaliana (Mouse-ear cress).
  11677..11726   +  CDS            SET1 (fragment): solubility-enhancement tag derived from T7 phage gene 10B
  11734..11781   +  terminator     T7 terminator: transcription terminator for bacteriophage T7 RNA polymerase
