>Addgene plasmid #104744 | pUG-315 | addgene full sequence | sequence record 205522 | Addgene NGS Result
GTATTGGGCGCCAGGGTGGTTTTTCTTTTCACCAGTGACACGGGCAACAGCTGATTGCCCTTCACCGCCT
GGCCCTGAGAGAGTTGCAGCAAGCGGTCCACGCTGGTTTGCCCCAGCAGGCGAAAATCCTGTTTGATGGT
GGTTAACGGCGGGATATAACATGAGCTGTCCTCGGTATCGTCGTATCCCACTACCGAGATATCCGCACCA
ACGCGCAGCCCGGACTCGGTAATGGCGCGCATTGCGCCCAGCGCCATCTGATCGTTGGCAACCAGCATCG
CAGTGGGAACGATGCCCTCATTCAGCATTTGCATGGTTTGTTGAAAACCGGACATGGCACTCCAGTCGCC
TTCCCGTTCCGCTATCGGCTGAATTTGATTGCGAGTGAGATATTTATGCCAGCCAGCCAGACGCAGACGC
GCCGAGACAGAACTTAATGGGCCCGCTAACAGCGCGATTTGCTGGTGACCCAATGCGACCAGATGCTCCA
CGCCCAGTCGCGTACCGTCCTCATGGGAGAAAATAATACTGTTGATGGGTGTCTGGTCAGAGACATCAAG
AAATAACGCCGGAACATTAGTGCAGGCAGCTTCCACAGCAATGGCATCCTGGTCATCCAGCGGATAGTTA
ATGATCAGCCCACTGACGCGTTGCGCGAGAAGATTGTGCACCGCCGCTTTACAGGCTTCGACGCCGCTTC
GTTCTACCATCGACACCACCACGCTGGCACCCAGTTGATCGGCGCGAGATTTAATCGCCGCGACAATTTG
CGACGGCGCGTGCAGGGCCAGACTGGAGGTGGCAACGCCAATCAGCAACGACTGTTTGCCCGCCAGTTGT
TGTGCCACGCGGTTGGGAATGTAATTCAGCTCCGCCATCGCCGCTTCCACTTTTTCCCGCGTTTTCGCAG
AAACGTGGCTGGCCTGGTTCACCACGCGGGAAACGGTCTGATAAGAGACACCGGCATACTCTGCGACATC
GTATAACGTTACTGGTTTCACATTCACCACCCTGAATTGACTCTCTTCCGGGCGCTATCATGCCATACCG
CGAAAGGTTTTGCGCCATTCGATGGTGTCCGGGATCTCGACGCTCTCCCTTATGCGACTCCTGCATTAGG
AAGCAGCCCAGTAGTAGGTTGAGGCCGTTGAGCACCGCCGCCGCAAGGAATGGTGCATGCAAGGAGATGG
CGCCCAACAGTCCCCCGGCCACGGGGCCTGCCACCATACCCACGCCGAAACAAGCGCTCATGAGCCCGAA
GTGGCGAGCCCGATCTTCCCCATCGGTGATGTCGGCGATATAGGCGCCAGCAACCGCACCTGTGGCGCCG
GTGATGCCGGCCACGATGCGTCCGGCGTAGAGGATCGAGATCTCGATCCCGCGAAATTAATACGACTCAC
TATAGGGGAATTGTGAGCGGATAACAATTCCCCTCTAGAAATAATTTTGCCTTAACTTTAAGAAGGAGAT
ATACCATGGGCAGCCACCACCACCACCACCACAGCGGAATGCAGATCTTTGTTAAGACTCTCACCGGAAA
GACAATCACCCTAGAGGTGGAAAGCTCCGACACCATCGACAACGTTAAGGCCAAGATCCAGGATAAGGAG
GGCATTCCTCCGGATCAGCAGAGGCTTATTTTCGCCGGCAAGCAGCTAGAGGATGGCCGTACGTTGGCTG
ATTACAATATCCAGAAGGAATCCACCCTCCACTTGGTCCTCAGGCTCCGTGGTGGTTAAGCTTGCAATTA
ACTTTAAGAAGGAGATATACAATGCTTCACAAGCGAGCTAGTGAAGCTAACGATAAGAACGATAATACCA
TCATCGGTTCCGATTTAGCATCATCTAAGAAACGCCGTATCGATTTCACTGAATCTTCGTCTGATAAGTC
ATCTTCGATTTTAGCTTCTGGTAGTAGCAGGGGTTTTCACGGCGATAGCGTCGTTCAGCAAATCGACATG
GCTTTTGGTAATTCGAACCGTCAGGAGATTGATGAAGATCTGCACAGTCGCCAGCTCGCCGTCTATGGTC
GTGAGACTATGAGGCGTCTCTTTGCTTCCAATGTTCTCATCTCGGGGATGCACGGTCTTGGTGCCGAGAT
TGCCAAGAATCTTATACTTGCTGGTGTGAAGTCTGTGACCTTGCATGATGAAAGAGTTGTAGAGCTATGG
GACTTATCAAGCAACTTTGTTTTCTCGGAGGATGATGTTGGCAAGAATAGAGCAGATGCTTCTGTTCAGA
AGTTACAGGATCTTAACAATGCTGTGGTTGTCTCTAGCTTGACCAAAAGCTTAAACAAAGAGGATCTTTC
TGGCTTCCAGGTTGTTGTATTCTCTGACATAAGCATGGAAAGAGCAATCGAATTTGATGACTATTGTCAC
AGCCATCAGCCTCCTATCGCTTTTGTCAAGGCTGATGTCAGGGGTCTTTTCGGCTCTGTCTTTTGTGATT
TTGGGCCTGAATTTGCGGTTCTTGATGTTGATGGAGAGGAACCCCATACAGGCATCATTGCGTCTATCTC
TAATGAGAACCAGGCATTTATTTCCTGTGTCGACGATGAGAGGCTTGAGTTTGAAGATGGTGACCTAGTT
GTTTTCTCAGAAGTTGAGGGTATGACAGAATTGAATGATGGGAAACCAAGGAAGATAAAAAGTACACGGC
CATATTCATTCACCCTTGATGAGGACACTACTAACTATGGAACATATGTGAAGGGTGGTATTGTCACTCA
AGTGAAACAGCCAAAGTTACTGAATTTCAAGCCATTGAGGGAAGCGCTTAAGGATCCAGGGGATTTTCTA
TTTAGTGATTTCTCTAAGTTTGATCGGCCTCCACTCCTTCACTTAGCATTCCAGGCACTTGATCATTTTA
AAGCTGAAGCTGGCAGATTTCCTGTTGCTGGCTCAGAAGAGGACGCTCAGAAGCTTATATCGATTGCCAC
AGCCATCAATACCGGGCAGGGTGATTTAAAGGTGGAGAATGTTGATCAGAAGCTTCTAAGACACTTTTCC
TTTGGAGCCAAGGCTGTCCTGAATCCTATGGCTGCAATGTTTGGCGGTATTGTTGGACAGGAGGTTGTTA
AAGCTTGCTCTGGAAAATTTCATCCTCTCTTCCAGTTTTTCTACTTTGATTCAGTGGAGTCACTCCCCTC
TGAACCTGTGGACTCGAGTGACTTTGCACCAAGAAACAGCCGGTATGATGCCCAAATATCTGTATTTGGG
GCCAAGTTCCAGAAGAAACTTGAAGATGCTAAAGTTTTCACAGTAGGGTCTGGTGCTCTTGGCTGTGAGT
TCTTGAAAAATTTGGCTCTGATGGGGGTTTCTTGTGGAAGCCAAGGGAAGCTGACAGTGACAGATGATGA
TATCATTGAGAAGAGTAACCTCAGTCGTCAATTTCTGTTCCGTGACTGGAACATTGGACAGGCTAAATCC
ACAGTTGCTGCTTCGGCTGCTGCTGTTATAAATCCTCGCTTCAACATTGAGGCCCTGCAAAACCGTGTTG
GCGCGGAGACTGAGAATGTATTTGACGATGCCTTCTGGGAGAACTTAACTGTTGTCGTCAATGCACTGGA
TAATGTTAATGCGAGGCTCTATGTTGATTCGAGGTGCTTGTATTTCCAGAAGCCTCTCCTTGAGTCTGGA
ACTCTTGGTACAAAGTGCAACACACAGTCGGTTATCCCACATCTAACTGAAAATTACGGTGCCTCAAGGG
ACCCACCAGAGAAACAGGCCCCCATGTGTACAGTGCATTCCTTCCCGCATAACATTGATCACTGTTTAAC
TTGGGCTCGCTCTGAGTTTGAGGGTCTGCTGGAGAAAACTCCCGCTGAAGTGAATGCATATCTTTCTAGC
CCAGTTGAGTACACTAACTCAATGATGAGTGCTGGTGATGCTCAGGCGAGGGACACATTGGAGAGGATTG
TTGAGTGCCTTGAAAAGGAGAAGTGTGAAACCTTCCAAGACTGCTTAACCTGGGCACGACTGAGGTTTGA
GGATTACTTTGTGAACCGTGTCAAGCAATTGATATACACATTTCCTGAAGATGCTGCGACTAGTACCGGA
GCTCCATTCTGGTCTGCTCCAAAAAGATTCCCTCGTCCACTCCAGTACTCGTCGTCCGACCCAAGTCTCC
TTAACTTTATCACAGCGACTGCTATTTTACGAGCAGAGACATTTGGGATCCCGATACCTGAGTGGACTAA
GAACCCAAAGGAAGCAGCAGAAGCTGTTGACAGAGTGATAGTCCCAGACTTTGAGCCAAGGCAAGATGCA
AAGATTGTGACTGATGAGAAAGCTACCACTTTAACCACTGCTTCGGTGGACGACGCTGCAGTCATCGACG
ATCTCATTGCTAAGATCGACCAGTGTAGGCATAACTTGTCGCCAGACTTCAGGATGAAACCTATTCAGTT
CGAAAAGGATGATGATACAAACTATCACATGGATGTGATAGCAGGACTAGCCAACATGAGGGCGAGAAAT
TACAGCATCCCTGAAGTGGACAAGCTGAAAGCAAAGTTCATAGCAGGGAGAATCATCCCAGCCATTGCGA
CTTCAACAGCCATGGCTACTGGGCTGGTCTGCCTCGAGCTGTACAAGGTCCTTGATGGAGGACATAAAGT
GGAAGCTTACAGAAACACATTTGCCAACCTGGCACTTCCACTATTCTCCATGGCTGAACCACTTCCACCA
AAGGTGGTGAAGCACCGTGACATGGCTTGGACAGTTTGGGACAGATGGGTTCTCAAGGGAAACCCAACTC
TTCGTGAGGTGTTGCAGTGGCTGGAGGACAAAGGGCTTAGCGCATACAGCATCTCTTGTGGAAGCTGTCT
ACTGTTCAACAGTATGTTCACAAGGCACAAGGAGAGGATGGACAAGAAGGTTGTGGATCTCGCTCGGGAT
GTTGCGAAAGTCGAGTTACCGCCTTATCGCAACCATCTTGATGTAGTGGTGGCTTGTGAGGATGAAGATG
ACAATGACGTCGATATTCCTCTCGTCTCTATCTACTTCAGGTGAGCTTACTATTAACTTTAAGAAGGAGA
TATACCATGTACCCATACGATGTTCCTGACTATGCGGGCTATCCCTATGACGTCCCGGACTATGCAGGAT
TGTATCCATATGACGTTCCAGATTACGCCACTAGAGCTGCTTACCCATACGATGTTCCTGACTATGCGGG
CTATCCCTATGACGTCCCGGACTATGCAGGATTGTATCCATATGACGTTCCAGATTACGCAATGGAAATG
TCCCTTACTGACTCTGATTGGGATAGCTCCAGCGACAGTGGTAGCAGTGAACACGAAGAAGTCGAGTTTT
CTTATGGTGGACGGGCACAGAACATTTTCTCAAACCTTGAAGAAACCATTGGCAAAATCGATGAGTTCCT
GTCGTTCGAGAGGGGATTTATGTATGGTGACATTGTGCGGTCCGCCACTGAACCATCAGGACAGAGTGGC
AGGGTTATCAACATAGACATGTTTGTCAATCTCGAAAGTACTCATGGGAAGATCATGAAGGAAGTTGATA
CCAAGAGGCTTCAAAAGTTGCGTTCTATTTCACTCTCTGATTATGTGATTAACGGACCTTGGGTTGGAAG
GGTTGACAAAATAGTTGAGCGTGTCTCTGTCACCCTTGATGATGGGACCAACTATGAGGTCCTTGTAGAT
GGTCAAGATAAACTTGTGGCCATTCCCCCAAATTTACTCGAGGATTCTCAATATTCGTATTACCCAGGGC
AAAGAGTTCAGGTAAAGCTGGCCCATGCCCCCAGATCAACTACATGGTTATGCGGGACCTGGAGAGGAAC
CCAGGTTATGGGAACTGTTTGCACTGTAGAAGCAGGACTTGTCTACGTCGATTGGGTTGCCTCCATCGTA
ATGGAGGGTGATCGGAATTTAACTGCACCTCAAGCTTTGCAGAATCCTGAGAGTTTAACTTTGTTACCTT
GTGTTTCTCATGCGAGTTGGCAGCTTGGTGACTGGTGTATACTCCCTGGCTCTTCCCACTGTGATATAGC
AGAGCGGCAAACTCCAAATGTGGCTGCCTACAATCTCAATGAATGCCATAAGACATTCCAAAAAGGGTTT
AACAGAAATATGCAGAACTCAGGTTTGGATGAGCTATTTGTTATCACAAAGACAAAGATGAAGGTTGCTG
TTATGTGGCAAGATGGTAGCTGCAGTCTGGGAGTTGATTCCCAACAGCTGCTTCCTGTTGGTGCTGTTAA
TGCTCATGATTTTTGGCCCGAACAGTTTGTTGTGGAAAAGGAAACCTGCAACAGCAAAAAATGGGGAGTT
GTGAAGGCTGTCAATGCTAAGGAACAAACTGTGAAGGTACAATGGACAATACAGGTTGAGAAAGAAGCAA
CAGGTTGTGTTGATGAGGTGATGGAAGAAATTGTCAGTGCATATGAACTGCTTGAGCACCCTGATTTTGG
ATTCTGTTTCAGCGATGTGGTGGTCAAGTTACTTCCAGAAGGAAAATTTGATCCAAATGCAGACACAATC
GTCGCTACAGAGGCGAAACACCTACTTACAGAGAGTGACTACAGTGGCGCATATTTTTTGTCAAGTATTG
GTGTTGTTACAGGTTTTAAAAATGGTTCCGTGAAGGTGAAATGGGCCAATGGTTCTACTAGCAAGGTTGC
ACCATGTGAAATTTGGAAAATGGAAAGGTCTGAATATTCCAACTCTAGCACTGTAAGTTCGGAAGGCAGT
GTTCAAGATCTAAGTCAGAAGATTAGTCAATCGGATGAAGCATCTTCAAACCATCAGGAAACGGGTCTGG
TGAAGCTCTACAGTGTTGGTGAAAGTTGCAACGAGAACATTCCGGAATGTAGTTCATTTTTCCTTCCAAA
AGCTGCCATTGGATTTATCACAAACCTTGCATCAAGCCTTTTTGGTTATCAGGGTTCCACTTCGGTTATA
AGTTCACATTCACGTTGCAATGATTCTGAAGATCAAAGTGACTCTGAGGTCCTTGTTCAAGAAACAGCAG
AATCATATGACAACTCTGAAACAAATTCAGGTGAAGTGGATATGACCACCACGATGGTCAACATACCTAT
AGAAGGAAAAGGAATTAACAAGACACTGGATTCAACTCTTCTAGAGAACAGCAGGAACCAAGTGAGATTC
AGACAGTTTGATATGGTTAATGACTGCTCGGACCATCATTTCCTTTCTTCGGATAAAGGGTTGGCTCAGT
CCCAGGTCACAAAGAGTTGGGTGAAGAAAGTCCAGCAAGAATGGAGCAATTTGGAGGCAAATCTTCCGAA
CACGATATATGTGCGTGTGTGTGAAGAAAGGATGGACCTTCTGCGTGCAGCCCTGGTTGGTGCCCCTGGA
ACGCCATATCACGATGGGCTTTTCTTTTTCGACATAATGCTTCCACCTCAATATCCTCATGAGCCACCAA
TGGTACATTATCATTCAGGTGGGATGCGACTGAATCCGAACCTGTATGAGTCAGGAAGAGTTTGCTTGAG
TCTGCTGAATACATGGAGTGGCTCTGGCACTGAAGTATGGAACGCAGGGAGCTCCTCCATCCTTCAACTT
CTTCTTTCGTTTCAGGCTCTGGTTCTGAATGAGAAGCCTTACTTCAATGAAGCTGGCTATGATAAGCAGT
TGGGCCGAGCCGAGGGAGAGAAAAACTCAGTGAGTTACAATGAGAATGCATTCCTCATAACCTGCAAATC
CATGATCTCAATGCTCCGTAAGCCTCCAAAGCATTTTGAGATGCTTGTGAAGGACCATTTTACGCACCGG
GCCCAGCATGTTCTGGCTGCGTGCAAGGCTTATATGGAAGGCGTCCCTGTAGGATCATCAGCTAACCTGC
AGGGGAACTCAACCACAAATTCCACCGGTTTCAAGATCATGCTCTCCAAACTCTACCCAAAACTTCTTGA
AGCATTCTCAGAGATTGGAGTTGATTGCGTCCAAGAGATTGGACCAGAATCATAAGCTTTTACGCTTTTA
AGCCAGCCCCGACACCCGCCAACACCCGCTGACGCGCCCTGACGGGCTTGTCTGCTCCCGGCATCCGCTT
ACAGACAAGCTGTGACCGGGATGAGATCCGGCTGCTAACAAAGCCCGAAAGGAAGCTGAGTTGGCTGCTG
CCACCGCTGAGCAATAACTAGCATAACCCCTTGGGGCCTCTAAACGGGTCTTGAGGGGTTTTTTGCTGAA
AGGAGGAACTATATCCGGATTGGCGAATGGG
[124 nt withheld, positions 8222-8345]
C
[91 nt withheld, positions 8347-8437]
A
[49 nt withheld, positions 8439-8487]
CCTTTGACGTTGGAGTCCACGTTCTTT
[37 nt withheld, positions 8515-8551]
ACCCTATCTCGGTCTATTCTTTTGATTTATAAGGGATTTTGCCGATTTCGGCCTATTGGTTAAAAAATGA
GCTGATTTAACAAAAATTTAACGCGAATTTTAACAAAATATTAACGCTTACAATTTAGGTGGCACTTTTC
GGGGAAATGTGCGCGGAACCCCTATTTGTTTATTTTTCTAAATACATTCAAATATGTATCCGCTCATGAA
TTAATTCTTAGAAAAACTCATCGAGCATCAAATGAAACTGCAATTTATTCATATCAGGATTATCAATACC
ATATTTTTGAAAAAGCCGTTTCTGTAATGAAGGAGAAAACTCACCGAGGCAGTTCCATAGGATGGCAAGA
TCCTGGTATCGGTCTGCGATTCCGACTCGTCCAACATCAATACAACCTATTAATTTCCCCTCGTCAAAAA
TAAGGTTATCAAGTGAGAAATCACCATGAGTGACGACTGAATCCGGTGAGAATGGCAAAAGTTTATGCAT
TTCTTTCCAGACTTGTTCAACAGGCCAGCCATTACGCTCGTCATCAAAATCACTCGCATCAACCAAACCG
TTATTCATTCGTGATTGCGCCTGAGCGAGTCGAAATACGCGATCGCTGTTAAAAGGACAATTACAAACAG
GAATCGAATGCAACCGGCGCAGGAACACTGCCAGCGCATCAACAATATTTTCACCTGAATCAGGATATTC
TTCTAATACCTGGAATGCTGTTTTCCCGGGGATCGCAGTGGTGAGTAACCATGCATCATCAGGAGTACGG
ATAAAATGCTTGATGGTCGGAAGAGGCATAAATTCCGTCAGCCAGTTTAGTCTGACCATCTCATCTGTAA
CATCATTGGCAACGCTACCTTTGCCATGTTTCAGAAACAACTCTGGCGCATCGGGCTTCCCATACAATCG
ATAGATTGTCGCACCTGATTGCCCGACATTATCGCGAGCCCATTTATACCCATATAAATCAGCATCCATG
TTGGAATTTAATCGCGGCCTAGAGCAAGACGTTTCCCGTTGAATATGGCTCATAACACCCCTTGTATTAC
TGTTTATGTAAGCAGACAGTTTTATTGTTCATGACCAAAATCCCTTAACGTGAGTTTTCGTTCCACTGAG
CGTCAGACCCCGTAGAAAAGATCAAAGGATCTTCTTGAGATCCTTTTTTTCTGCGCGTAATCTGCTGCTT
GCAAACAAAAAAACCACCGCTACCAGCGGTGGTTTGTTTGCCGGATCAAGAGCTACCAACTCTTTTTCCG
AAGGTAACTGGCTTCAGCAGAGCGCAGATACCAAATACTGTCCTTCTAGTGTAGCCGTAGTTAGGCCACC
ACTTCAAGAACTCTGTAGCACCGCCTACATACCTCGCTCTGCTAATCCTGTTACCAGTGGCTGCTGCCAG
TGGCGATAAGTCGTGTCTTACCGGGTTGGACTCAAGACGATAGTTACCGGATAAGGCGCAGCGGTCGGGC
TGAACGGGGGGTTCGTGCACACAGCCCAGCTTGGAGCGAACGACCTACACCGAACTGAGATACCTACAGC
GTGAGCTATGAGAAAGCGCCACGCTTCCCGAAGGGAGAAAGGCGGACAGGTATCCGGTAAGCGGCAGGGT
CGGAACAGGAGAGCGCACGAGGGAGCTTCCAGGGGGAAACGCCTGGTATCTTTATAGTCCTGTCGGGTTT
CGCCACCTCTGACTTGAGCGTCGATTTTTGTGATGCTCGTCAGGGGGGCGGAGCCTATGGAAAAACGCCA
GCAACGCGGCCTTTTTACGGTTCCTGGCCTTTTGCTGGCCTTTTGCTCACATGTTCTTTCCTGCGTTATC
CCCTGATTCTGTGGATAACCGTATTACCGCCTTTGAGTGAGCTGATACCGCTCGCCGCAGCCGAACGACC
GAGCGCAGCGAGTCAGTGAGCGAGGAAGCGGAAGAGCGCCTGATGCGGTATTTTCTCCTTACGCATCTGT
GCGGTATTTCACACCGCAATGGTGCACTCTCAGTACAATCTGCTCTGATGCCGCATAGTTAAGCCAGTAT
ACACTCCGCTATCGCTACGTGACTGGGTCATGGCTGCGCCCCGACACCCGCCAACACCCGCTGACGCGCC
CTGACGGGCTTGTCTGCTCCCGGCATCCGCTTACAGACAAGCTGTGACCGACTCCGGGAGCTGCATGTGT
CAGAGGTTTTCACCGTCATCACCGAAACGCGCGAGGCAGCTGCGGTAAAGCTCATCAGCGTGGTCGTGAA
GCGATTCACAGATGTCTGCCTGTTCATCCGCGTCCAGCTCGTTGAGTTTCTCCAGAAGCGTTAATGTCTG
GCTTCTGATAAAGCGGGCCATGTTAAGGGCGGTTTTTTCCTGTTTGGTCACTGATGCCTCCGTGTAAGGG
GGATTTCTGTTCATGGGGGTAATGATACCGATGAAACGAGAGAGGATGCTCACGATACGGGTTACTGATG
ATGAACATGCCCGGTTACTGGAACGTTGTGAGGGTAAACAACTGGCGGTATGGATGCGGCGGGACCAGAG
AAAAATCACTCAGGGTCAATGCCAGCGCTTCGTTAATACAGATGTAGGTGTTCCACAGGGTAGCCAGCAG
CATCCTGCGATGCAGATCCGGAACATAATGGTGCAGGGCGCTGACTTCCGCGTTTCCAGACTTTACGAAA
CACGGAAACCCAAGACCATTCATGTTGTTGCTCAGGTCGCAGACGTTTTGCAGCAGCAGTCGCTTCACGT
TCGCTCGCGTATCGGTGATTCATTCTGCTAACCAGTAAGGCAACCCCGCCAGCCTAGCCGGGTCCTCAAC
GACAGGAGCACGATCATGCGCACCCGTGGGGCCGCCATGCCGGCGATAATGGCCTGCTTCTCGCCGAAAC
GTTTGGTGGCGGGACCAGTGACGAAGGCTTGAGCGAGGGCGTGCAAGATTCCGAATACCGCAAGCGACAG
GCCGATCATCGTCGCGCTCCAGCGAAAGCGGTCCTCGCCGAAAATGACCCAGAGCGCTGCCGGCACCTGT
CCTACGAGTTGCATGATAAAGAACACAGTCATAAGTGCGGCGACGATAGTCATGCCCCGCGCCCACCGGA
AGGAGCTGACTGGGTTGAAGGCTCTCAAGGGCATCGGTCGAGATCCCGGTGCCTAATGAGTGAGCTAACT
TACATTAATTGCGTTGCGCTCACTGCCCGCTTTCCAGTCGGGAAACCTGTCGTGCCAGCTGCATTAATGA
ATCGGCCAACGCGCGGGGAGAGGCGGTTTGC
Features (pLannotate 1.2.2; 25 found; start..end, strand, type, name):
   1002..1079    -  promoter       lacI promoter: lacI
   1087..1366    -  CDS            TcR (fragment): tetracycline efflux protein; tet; confers resistance to tetracycline
   1388..1406    +  promoter       T7 promoter: promoter for bacteriophage T7 RNA polymerase
   1407..1431    +  protein_bind   lac operator: The lac repressor binds to the lac operator to inhibit transcription in E. coli. This inhibition can be relieved by adding lactose or isopropyl-β-D-thiogalactopyranoside (IPTG). lac repressor encoded by lacI
   1452..1469    +  RBS            RBS (fragment): efficient ribosome binding site from bacteriophage T7 gene 10 (Olins and Rangwala, 1989)
   1484..1502    +  CDS            9xHis (fragment): 9xHis affinity tag
   1509..1736    +  CDS            UBIQ_AVESA: Experimental evidence at protein level: Swiss-Prot protein existence level 1. Ubiquitin exists either covalently attached to another protein, or free (unanchored). When covalently bound, it is conjugated to target proteins via an isopeptide bond either as a monomer (monoubiquitin), a polymer linked via different Lys residues of the ubiquitin (polyubiquitin chains) or a linear polymer linked via the initiator Met of the ubiquitin (linear polyubiquitin chains). Polyubiquitin chains, when attached to a target protein, have different functions depending on the Lys residue of the ubiquitin that is
   1748..1765    +  RBS            RBS (fragment): efficient ribosome binding site from bacteriophage T7 gene 10 (Olins and Rangwala, 1989)
   1772..5011    +  CDS            UBA1: UBE11_ARATH - Also known as MOS5. Experimental evidence at protein level: Swiss-Prot protein existence level 1. Activates ubiquitin by first adenylating its C-terminal glycine residue with ATP, and thereafter linking this residue to the side chain of a cysteine residue in E1, yielding a ubiquitin-E1 thioester and free AMP. From Arabidopsis thaliana (Mouse-ear cress).
   5023..5040    +  RBS            RBS (fragment): efficient ribosome binding site from bacteriophage T7 gene 10 (Olins and Rangwala, 1989)
   5050..5138    +  CDS            3xHA (fragment): three tandem HA epitope tags
   5152..5240    +  CDS            3xHA (fragment): three tandem HA epitope tags
   5242..7962    +  CDS            UBC24: UBC24_ARATH - Also known as PHO2 From Arabidopsis thaliana (Mouse-ear cress).
   8081..8130    +  CDS            SET1 (fragment): solubility-enhancement tag derived from T7 phage gene 10B
   8138..8185    +  terminator     T7 terminator: transcription terminator for bacteriophage T7 RNA polymerase
   8222..8650    +  rep_origin     f1 ori (sequence partly withheld): f1 bacteriophage origin of replication; arrow indicates direction of (+) strand synthesis
   8703..8760    +  promoter       AmpR promoter (fragment): bla
   8769..9584    -  CDS            KanR: aminoglycoside phosphotransferase; aph(3')-Ia; confers resistance to kanamycin in bacteria or G418 (Geneticin®) in eukaryotes
   9706..10294   +  rep_origin     ori: high-copy-number ColE1/pMB1/pBR322/pUC origin of replication
  10480..10619   -  misc_feature   bom: basis of mobility region from pBR322
  10721..10912   -  CDS            rop: Rop protein, which maintains plasmids at low copy number; rop
  10929..11309   +  CDS            YPB1_ECOLX: Protein predicted: Swiss-Prot protein existence level 4. From Escherichia coli.
  11381..11672   -  CDS            TcR (fragment): tetracycline efflux protein; tet; confers resistance to tetracycline
  11687..11708   -  protein_bind   CAP binding site: CAP binding activates transcription in the presence of cAMP. E. coli catabolite activator protein
  11721..1001    -  CDS            lacI (across the origin): lac repressor; lacI; The lac repressor binds to the lac operator to inhibit transcription in E. coli. This inhibition can be relieved by adding lactose or isopropyl-β-D-thiogalactopyranoside (IPTG).
