[The description below was written by a language model from this plasmid's Addgene catalogue record and pLannotate feature annotations shown in this document.]
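Description:
pUG-315 is a Level 2 construct from the UbiGate toolbox, a modular cloning system for reconstituting ubiquitination cascades in bacteria. It is built in pET-28GG, a pET-28-type bacterial expression backbone adapted for assembly with the type IIS enzyme BpiI, whose sites were destroyed during cloning. The plasmid carries a kanamycin resistance gene (aph(3')-Ia), a ColE1/pBR322-type origin together with bom and rop, consistent with the low copy number recorded, and an f1 origin. A lacI gene with its own promoter supplies the repressor. The short tetracycline-resistance fragments and the SET1 match just upstream of the terminator are annotated only as partial hits and appear to be backbone remnants rather than functional parts.

The roughly 6.6 kb insert is a polycistronic operon of Arabidopsis thaliana genes under a single T7 promoter with a lac operator, so expression requires a host supplying T7 RNA polymerase and is inducible with IPTG. Three open reading frames follow in series, each preceded by its own T7 gene 10-type ribosome binding site: His-tagged ubiquitin, the E1 ubiquitin-activating enzyme UBA1, and the E2 UBC24 (also known as PHO2) carrying N-terminal HA epitope repeats. A T7 terminator closes the unit. The "EL3" element in the insert name is not explained in the record; no E3 ligase or substrate coding sequence is annotated.

Co-expressing ubiquitin, E1 and E2 from one plasmid provides the upstream part of the ubiquitination machinery in E. coli, with the His and HA tags permitting detection or purification of ubiquitin conjugates and the E2. The depositor and sequencing-verified records differ by only a few nucleotides and share the same feature layout.
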