Addgene plasmid #104744: pUG-315
Purpose: Level 2 construct
Depositing lab: Marco Trujillo. Depositing organization: Leibniz Institute of Plant Biochemistry (IPB). Publication: UbiGate: a synthetic biology toolbox to analyse ubiquitination. Kowarschik K, Hoehenwarter W, Marillonnet S, Trujillo M. New Phytol. 2018 Mar;217(4):1749-1763. doi: 10.1111/nph.14900. Epub 2017 Nov 30. PubMed 29194629.
Backbone
  Vector backbone: pET-28GG
  Backbone size w/o insert (bp): 5190
  Vector type: Bacterial Expression
Growth in bacteria
  Bacterial resistance: Kanamycin, 50 μg/mL
  Growth temperature: 37°C
  Growth strain: DH5alpha
  Copy number: Low Copy
Gene/Insert
  Gene/Insert name: HIS-Ubq_UBA1_HA-UBC24_EL3 (alt name: AT4G05320,AT2G30110,AT2G33770)
  Species: A. thaliana (mustard weed)
  Insert size (bp): 6616
  Promoter: T7
  Tag / fusion protein: HIS-Ubq, HA-E2 (N terminal on insert)
  Cloning method: Restriction Enzyme; 5′ cloning site BpiI (destroyed during cloning); 3′ cloning site BpiI (destroyed during cloning)
  Sequencing primers: 5′ T7; 3′ T7 Terminal
Terms and licenses: Academic/Nonprofit Terms; Industry Terms: Not Available to Industry
How to cite: pUG-315 was a gift from Marco Trujillo (Addgene plasmid # 104744 ; http://n2t.net/addgene:104744 ; RRID:Addgene_104744)
